Addgene plasmid #183377: pMSCV-IRES-GFP-bat-Caspase-4
Purpose: Stable expression of mammalian inflammatory caspase gene in mammalian cells by retroviral transduction
Depositing lab: Jonathan Kagan. Depositing organization: Boston Children's Hospital. Publication: Evolution-inspired redesign of the LPS receptor caspase-4 into an interleukin-1beta converting enzyme. Devant P, Cao A, Kagan JC. Sci Immunol. 2021 Aug 10;6(62). doi: 10.1126/sciimmunol.abh3567. PubMed 34734155.
Backbone
  Vector backbone: pMSCV-IRES-EGFP
  Backbone size w/o insert (bp): 6400
  Vector type: Retroviral
Growth in bacteria
  Bacterial resistance: Ampicillin, 100 μg/mL
  Growth temperature: 37°C
  Growth strain: NEB Stable
  Copy number: High Copy
Gene/Insert
  Gene/Insert name: Caspase-4
  Species: Pteropus alecto
  Insert size (bp): 1100
  Promoter: MESV
  Tag / fusion protein: Myc (N terminal on insert)
  Cloning method: Restriction Enzyme; 5′ cloning site NotI (not destroyed); 3′ cloning site SalI (not destroyed)
  Sequencing primers: 5′ MSCV-fwd; 3′ MSCV-rev
Terms and licenses: Academic/Nonprofit Terms; Industry Terms: Not Available to Industry
How to cite: pMSCV-IRES-GFP-bat-Caspase-4 was a gift from Jonathan Kagan (Addgene plasmid # 183377 ; http://n2t.net/addgene:183377 ; RRID:Addgene_183377)
