[The description below was written by a language model from this plasmid's Addgene catalogue record and pLannotate feature annotations shown in this document.]
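Description:
pMSCV-IRES-GFP-bat-Caspase-4 is a gammaretroviral transfer plasmid built on the pMSCV-IRES-EGFP backbone, designed for stable expression of an inflammatory caspase in mammalian cells by retroviral transduction. It is maintained in E. coli through a high-copy ColE1/pUC-type origin and selected with ampicillin via the β-lactamase gene. The rest of the bacterial backbone carries only remnants of older cloning vectors (fragments of tetracycline resistance, lacZα, rop, bom and lacI, plus a lac promoter/operator), which have no evident role in the construct's function.

The viral unit is flanked by 5′ and 3′ long terminal repeats from murine embryonic stem cell virus. The 5′ LTR serves as the promoter, and it is followed by the MESV Ψ packaging signal and a truncated, start-codon-less gag segment that together support efficient encapsidation of the genomic RNA when the plasmid is supplied to packaging cells providing gag-pol and env in trans. Downstream lies the roughly 1.1 kb caspase-4 coding sequence from the black flying fox, Pteropus alecto, cloned between NotI and SalI and carrying an N-terminal Myc tag for detection. The automated annotation labels this open reading frame as bovine caspase-13, which reflects homology to the closest database entry, not the actual source species. An EMCV IRES follows the insert and drives translation of EGFP from the same bicistronic transcript, so green fluorescence marks transduced cells and allows them to be sorted or tracked.

The associated publication concerns the evolutionary relationship between the LPS receptor caspase-4 and interleukin-1β converting activity, so the construct appears intended for comparing this bat orthologue with other mammalian caspases.
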