Features (pLannotate 1.2.2; 20 found; start..end, strand, type, name):
    473..935     -  misc_feature   IRES: internal ribosome entry site (IRES) of the encephalomyocarditis virus (EMCV)
   1037..1070    +  misc_feature   MCS (fragment): pBluescript multiple cloning site
   1074..2201    -  CDS            CASP13: CASPD_BOVIN - Experimental evidence at protein level: Swiss-Prot protein existence level 1. Involved in the activation cascade of caspases responsible for apoptosis execution. Might function by either activating some proteins required for cell death or inactivating proteins necessary for cell survival. From Bos taurus (Bovine).
   2273..2689    -  CDS            gag (truncated): truncated Moloney murine leukemia virus (MMLV) gag gene lacking the start codon
   2756..3097    -  misc_feature   MESV Ψ: packaging signal of murine embryonic stem cell virus
   3161..3677    -  LTR            5' LTR: 5' long terminal repeat from murine embryonic stem cell virus
   3719..3817    -  CDS            env (fragment): murine leukemia virus gPr80 envelope polyprotein precursor; env; proteolytically cleaved into gp70SU and p15TM subunits
   3818..4019    +  CDS            TcR (fragment): tetracycline efflux protein; tet; confers resistance to tetracycline
   4019..4168    +  CDS            lacZα (fragment): LacZα fragment of β-galactosidase; lacZ fragment
   4174..4273    -  misc_feature   bom (fragment): basis of mobility region from pBR322
   4375..4410    -  CDS            rop (fragment): Rop protein, which maintains plasmids at low copy number; rop
   4505..4609    +  promoter       AmpR promoter: bla
   4610..5470    +  CDS            AmpR: β-lactamase; bla; confers resistance to ampicillin, carbenicillin, and related antibiotics
   5641..6229    +  rep_origin     ori: high-copy-number ColE1/pMB1/pBR322/pUC origin of replication
   6412..6504    +  CDS            lacI (fragment): lac repressor; lacI; The lac repressor binds to the lac operator to inhibit transcription in E. coli. This inhibition can be relieved by adding lactose or isopropyl-β-D-thiogalactopyranoside (IPTG).
   6517..6538    +  protein_bind   CAP binding site: CAP binding activates transcription in the presence of cAMP. E. coli catabolite activator protein
   6553..6583    +  promoter       lac promoter: promoter for the E. coli lac operon
   6591..6607    +  protein_bind   lac operator: The lac repressor binds to the lac operator to inhibit transcription in E. coli. This inhibition can be relieved by adding lactose or isopropyl-β-D-thiogalactopyranoside (IPTG). lac repressor encoded by lacI
   6769..7283    -  LTR            3' LTR: 3' long terminal repeat from murine embryonic stem cell virus
   7345..459     -  CDS            EGFP (across the origin): the original enhanced GFP (Yang et al., 1996) mammalian codon-optimized
>Addgene plasmid #183377 | pMSCV-IRES-GFP-bat-Caspase-4 | addgene full sequence | sequence record 361030 | Addgene NGS Result
GATATAGACGTTGTGGCTGTTGTAGTTGTACTCCAGCTTGTGCCCCAGGATGTTGCCGTCCTCCTTGAAG
TCGATGCCCTTCAGCTCGATGCGGTTCACCAGGGTGTCGCCCTCGAACTTCACCTCGGCGCGGGTCTTGT
AGTTGCCGTCGTCCTTGAAGAAGATGGTGCGCTCCTGGACGTAGCCTTCGGGCATGGCGGACTTGAAGAA
GTCGTGCTGCTTCATGTGGTCGGGGTAGCGGCTGAAGCACTGCACGCCGTAGGTCAGGGTGGTCACGAGG
GTGGGCCAGGGCACGGGCAGCTTGCCGGTGGTGCAGATGAACTTCAGGGTCAGCTTGCCGTAGGTGGCAT
CGCCCTCGCCCTCGCCAGACACGCTGAACTTGTGGCCGTTTACGTCGCCGTCCAGCTCGACCAGGATGGG
CACCACCCCGGTGAACAGCTCCTCGCCCTTGCTCACCATGGTTGTGGCCATATTATCATCGTGTTTTTCA
AAGGAAAACCACGTCCCCGTGGTTCGGGGGGCCTAGACGTTTTTTTAACCTCGACTAAACACATGTAAAG
CATGTGCACCGAGGCCCCAGATCAGATCCCATACAATGGGGTACCTTCTGGGCATCCTTCAGCCCCTTGT
TGAATACGCTTGAGGAGAGCCATTTGACTCTTTCCACAACTATCCAACTCACAACGTGGCACTGGGGTTG
TGCCGCCTTTGCAGGTGTATCTTATACACGTGGCTTTTGGCCGCAGAGGCACCTGTCGCCAGGTGGGGGG
TTCCGCTGCCTGCAAAGGGTCGCTACAGACGTTGTTTGTCTTCAAGAAGCTTCCAGAGGAACTGCTTCCT
TCACGACATTCAACAGACCTTGCATTCCTTTGGCGAGAGGGGAAAGACCCCTAGGAATGCTCGTCAAGAA
GACAGGGCCAGGTTTCCGGGCCCTCACATTGCCAAAAGACGGCAATATGGTGGAAAATAACATATAGACA
AACGCACACCGGCCTTATTCCAAGCGGCTTCGGCCAGTAACGTTAGGGGGGGGGGCGGAATTCGATATCA
AGCTTATCGATACCGTCGACTCAATTGCCAGGAAAGAGGTAGAAATATCTTGTCATGGACTGTCGCTCAA
TAGTGGGCATCTGGGCTTTAACATCTGGTTTATCAAATGATCGTTGTACCTTTCGAAATACTTCTTCTAG
GTGACAGCACCAAGAATAGTTTTGAAAGCATGAGATGAGTTGTGCAATGAAGAGAGAACCCTTTGTGATA
TCTCTCCAGGACACATTATGTGGGGTGGAGGAGCAGAAAGCAATGAAGTCCTTCTCCACATGTGTCTTGT
AAACGGCATCCTCCTCCAGGTTCTCAAGTGACTGCGAATGGCTGTCTGCCAAGGCTGCTGGAGAGTCACT
GACCCACAATTCCCCACGATTTGCACCTCTGCAGGCCTGGACGATGATGACCTTTGGTTTGTCCTTTAGA
CTGAGGCAGTTGCGGTTGTTGAATAACCTGAAGATGGTGTCATATGGGAGCACATCTGGTTTTTCATCAC
TATGCAAAGTCCCACAGATTCCATCCAGGATGCCATGAGACATGAATACTAAGAATGTGCTGTCTGAAGA
CTTGTGCTCTGGGCGGGCAGCAAATTCCCGCAGCACTGACTCCATTTCCGTGGCTGTGAGTTTCTCTTTC
ACATCCACACTATAGCCAAGGCCCTCAAGCAGCTCCTTCATCCCTGTAACGTCAAGCTCAGAACCCTTCC
TGAGAGGAAGATGATCAAACTCTGTATTGCATATGATGAGAGCCAGACGAGTGCGGTCCTTTCGCTCCTT
TATTGGATAGATCTCTCCAGCCCTTTCTTTACACAGTTTCAGGAACTCTTCATGAGGACAAAGCTTGAGG
GTATCTGTAGATTCTGCTGACTCAACAGGTCCCGCCACTATTTTCGAAAGAGCTTCTGTACTGGTGGAAT
TTTTATCCGTGTTAAGGAAGGTTTGGACAAGGACTTGACCTGCCTCGTGGCGTTTCTGTCGCACAGAGTC
CACCAAGACCCAGGCCTTGTCTGCAGGTTTGGCATCTTGAAATTTTTTCTTTTCAGTTTCCTCCAGTTTC
AGAACATTTTTTTCCACCAAGCCATCCAAAAGTCCAGTTAAGATTTCTTTACCGAAAGTTTCCAAAACCT
TAAGTGGTTTTTTGTCGTGGTTTTCAGCCATCAGATCCTCTTCTGAGATGAGTTTTTGTTCCATGGTGGC
GCGGCCGCATCGATCTCGAGAGATCTAATTCCGGCGCCTAGAGAAGGAGTGAGGGCTGGATAAAGGGAGG
ATCGAGGCGGGGTCGAACGAGGAGGTTCAAGGGGGAGAGACGGGGCGGATGGAGGAAGAGGAGGCGGAGG
CTTAGGGTGTACAAAGGGCTTGACCCAGGGAGGGGGGTCAAAAGCCAAGGCTTCCCAGGTCACGATGTAG
GGGACCTGGTCTGGGTGTCCATGCGGGCCAGGTGAAAAGACCTTGATCTTAACCTGGGTGATGAGGTCTC
GGTTAAAGGTGCCGTCTCGCGGCCATCCGACGTTAAAGGTTGGCCATTCTGCAGAGCAGAAGGTAACCCA
ACGTCTCTTCTTGACATCTACCGACTGGTTGTGAGCGATCCGCTCGACATCTTTCCAGTGACCTAAGGTC
AAACTTAAGGGAGTGGTAACAGTCTGGCCCTAATTTTCAGACAAATACAGAAACACAGTCAGACAGAGAC
AACACAGAACGATGCTGCAGCGCTGCAGCAGACAAGACGCGCGGCTTCGGTTCCAAACCGAAAGCAAAAA
TTCAGACGGAGGCGGGAACTGTTTTAGGTTCTCGTCTCCTACCAGAACCACATATCCTGACGGGGTCGGA
TTCCACATCGACTCCCTTCCTCAGGTCGGGCCACAAAAACGGCCCCCAAAGTCCCTGGGACGTCTCCCAG
GGTTGCGGCCGGGTGTTCAGAACTCGTCAGTTCCACCACGGGTCCGCCAGATACAGAGCTAGTTAGCTAA
CTAGTACAGACGCAGGCGCAAACATTAGATGCCGGCACAAACACGCACAAAGACAGAGACAGACACGAAA
CGACCGCTGGCCAGCTTACCTCCCGGCGGGGGGGTCGGTGGTCCCTGGGCAGGGGTCTCCAAATCTCGGT
GGAACCTCCAAATGAAAGACCCCCGAGGTGGGCAGTCAATCAATCTGAGGAGACCCTCCCAAGGATCAGC
GAGTCCACGATTCGGATGCAAACAGCAAGAGGCTTTATTGGGAATACGGGTACCCGGGCGACGCAGTCTA
TCGGAGGACTGGCGCGCCGAGTGAGGGGTTGTGGGCTCTTTTATTGAGCTCGGGGAGCAGAAGCGCGCGA
ACAGAAGCGAGAAGCGAACTGATTGGTTAGTTCAAATAAGGCACAGGGTCATTTCAGGTCCTTGGGGCAC
CCTGGAAACATCTGATGGTTCTCTAGAAACTGCTGAGGGCGGGACCGCATCTGGGGACCATCTGTTCTTG
GCCCTGAGCCGGGGCAGGAACTGCTTACCACAGATATCCTGTTTGGCCCATATTCTGCTGTCTCTCTGTT
CCTAACCTTGATCTGAACTTCTCTATTCTCAGTTATGTATTTTCCATGCCTTGCAAAATGGCGTTACTTA
AGCTAGCTTGCCAAACCTACAGGTGGGGTCTTTCATTCCCCCCTTTTTCTGGAGACTAAATAAAATCTTT
TATTTTATCTATGGCTCGTACTCTATAGGCTTCAGCTGGTGATATTGTTGAGTCAAAACTAGAGCCTGGA
CCACTGATATCCTGTCTTTAACAAATTGGACTAATCGCCTCTACGCCGGACGCATCGTGGCCGGCATCAC
CGGCGCCACAGGTGCGGTTGCTGGCGCCTATATCGCCGACATCACCGATGGGGAAGATCGGGCTCGCCAC
TTCGGGCTCATGAGCGCTTGTTTCGGCGTGGGTATGGTGGCAGGCCCCGTGGCCGGGGGACTGTTGGGCG
CCATCTCCTTGCATGCACCATTCCTTGCGCCGTCGTTTTACAACGTCGTGACTGGGAAAACCCTGGCGTT
ACCCAACTTAATCGCCTTGCAGCACATCCCCCTTTCGCCAGCTGGCGTAATAGCGAAGAGGCCCGCACCG
ATCGCCCTTCCCAACAGTTGCGCAGCCTGAATGGCGAATGGCGCCTGATGCGGTATTTTCTCCTTACGCA
TCTGTGCGGTATTTCACACCGCATATGGTGCACTCTCAGTACAATCTGCTCTGATGCCGCATAGTTAAGC
CAGCCCCGACACCCGCCAACACCCGCTGACGCGCCCTGACGGGCTTGTCTGCTCCCGGCATCCGCTTACA
GACAAGCTGTGACCGTCTCCGGGAGCTGCATGTGTCAGAGGTTTTCACCGTCATCACCGAAACGCGCGAG
ACGAAAGGGCCTCGTGATACGCCTATTTTTATAGGTTAATGTCATGATAATAATGGTTTCTTAGACGTCA
GGTGGCACTTTTCGGGGAAATGTGCGCGGAACCCCTATTTGTTTATTTTTCTAAATACATTCAAATATGT
ATCCGCTCATGAGACAATAACCCTGATAAATGCTTCAATAATATTGAAAAAGGAAGAGTATGAGTATTCA
ACATTTCCGTGTCGCCCTTATTCCCTTTTTTGCGGCATTTTGCCTTCCTGTTTTTGCTCACCCAGAAACG
CTGGTGAAAGTAAAAGATGCTGAAGATCAGTTGGGTGCACGAGTGGGTTACATCGAACTGGATCTCAACA
GCGGTAAGATCCTTGAGAGTTTTCGCCCCGAAGAACGTTTTCCAATGATGAGCACTTTTAAAGTTCTGCT
ATGTGGCGCGGTATTATCCCGTATTGACGCCGGGCAAGAGCAACTCGGTCGCCGCATACACTATTCTCAG
AATGACTTGGTTGAGTACTCACCAGTCACAGAAAAGCATCTTACGGATGGCATGACAGTAAGAGAATTAT
GCAGTGCTGCCATAACCATGAGTGATAACACTGCGGCCAACTTACTTCTGACAACGATCGGAGGACCGAA
GGAGCTAACCGCTTTTTTGCACAACATGGGGGATCATGTAACTCGCCTTGATCGTTGGGAACCGGAGCTG
AATGAAGCCATACCAAACGACGAGCGTGACACCACGATGCCTGTAGCAATGGCAACAACGTTGCGCAAAC
TATTAACTGGCGAACTACTTACTCTAGCTTCCCGGCAACAATTAATAGACTGGATGGAGGCGGATAAAGT
TGCAGGACCACTTCTGCGCTCGGCCCTTCCGGCTGGCTGGTTTATTGCTGATAAATCTGGAGCCGGTGAG
CGTGGGTCTCGCGGTATCATTGCAGCACTGGGGCCAGATGGTAAGCCCTCCCGTATCGTAGTTATCTACA
CGACGGGGAGTCAGGCAACTATGGATGAACGAAATAGACAGATCGCTGAGATAGGTGCCTCACTGATTAA
GCATTGGTAACTGTCAGACCAAGTTTACTCATATATACTTTAGATTGATTTAAAACTTCATTTTTAATTT
AAAAGGATCTAGGTGAAGATCCTTTTTGATAATCTCATGACCAAAATCCCTTAACGTGAGTTTTCGTTCC
ACTGAGCGTCAGACCCCGTAGAAAAGATCAAAGGATCTTCTTGAGATCCTTTTTTTCTGCGCGTAATCTG
CTGCTTGCAAACAAAAAAACCACCGCTACCAGCGGTGGTTTGTTTGCCGGATCAAGAGCTACCAACTCTT
TTTCCGAAGGTAACTGGCTTCAGCAGAGCGCAGATACCAAATACTGTTCTTCTAGTGTAGCCGTAGTTAG
GCCACCACTTCAAGAACTCTGTAGCACCGCCTACATACCTCGCTCTGCTAATCCTGTTACCAGTGGCTGC
TGCCAGTGGCGATAAGTCGTGTCTTACCGGGTTGGACTCAAGACGATAGTTACCGGATAAGGCGCAGCGG
TCGGGCTGAACGGGGGGTTCGTGCACACAGCCCAGCTTGGAGCGAACGACCTACACCGAACTGAGATACC
TACAGCGTGAGCTATGAGAAAGCGCCACGCTTCCCGAAGGGAGAAAGGCGGACAGGTATCCGGTAAGCGG
CAGGGTCGGAACAGGAGAGCGCACGAGGGAGCTTCCAGGGGGAAACGCCTGGTATCTTTATAGTCCTGTC
GGGTTTCGCCACCTCTGACTTGAGCGTCGATTTTTGTGATGCTCGTCAGGGGGGCGGAGCCTATGGAAAA
ACGCCAGCAACGCGGCCTTTTTACGGTTCCTGGCCTTTTGCTGGCCTTTTGCTCACATGTTCTTTCCTGC
GTTATCCCCTGATTCTGTGGATAACCGTATTACCGCCTTTGAGTGAGCTGATACCGCTCGCCGCAGCCGA
ACGACCGAGCGCAGCGAGTCAGTGAGCGAGGAAGCGGAAGAGCGCCCAATACGCAAACCGCCTCTCCCCG
CGCGTTGGCCGATTCATTAATGCAGCTGGCACGACAGGTTTCCCGACTGGAAAGCGGGCAGTGAGCGCAA
CGCAATTAATGTGAGTTAGCTCACTCATTAGGCACCCCAGGCTTTACACTTTATGCTTCCGGCTCGTATG
TTGTGTGGAATTGTGAGCGGATAACAATTTCACAATTCTCCCCAGCTCTTTCTGCGCTGTCCATAATGAA
CTATTTCAGGAGTATTGGAGTATGTGGATTCAAAACAGTGGCTAATTGAGTCAGGATTACTTAATATTCG
ACTCCTACCCTCAGAATGTTGTTCTCCAACTTCAAGAAACTGTTACCCATGAAAGACCCCCGCTGACGGG
TAGTCAATCACTCAGAGGAGACCCTCCCAAGGAACAGCGAGACCACAAGTCGGATGCAACTGCAAGAGGG
TTTATTGGATACACGGGTACCCGGGCGACGCAGTCTATCGGAGGACTGGCGCGCCGAGTGAGGGGTTGTG
GGCTCTTTTATTGAGCTCGGGGAGCAGAAGCGCGCGAACAGAAGCGAGAAGCGAACTGATTGGTTAGTTC
AAATAAGGCACAGGGTCATTTCAGGTCCTTGGGGCACCCTGGAAACATCTGATGGTTCTCTAGAAACTGC
TGAGGGCGGGACCGCATCTGGGGACCATCTGTTCTTGGCCCTGAGCCGGGGCAGGAACTGCTTACCACAG
ATATCCTGTTTGGCCCATATTCTGCTGTCTCTCTGTTCCTAACCTTGATCTGAACTTCTCTATTCTCAGT
TATGTATTTTCCATGCCTTGCAAAATGGCGTTACTTAAGCTAGCTTGCCAAACCTACAGGTGGGGTCTTT
CATTCCCCCCTTTTTCTGGAGACTAAATAAAATCTTTTATTTTATCGAATTCTTAATTAATTCATTACTT
GTACAGCTCGTCCATGCCGAGAGTGATCCCGGCGGCGGTCACGAACTCCAGCAGGACCATGTGATCGCGC
TTCTCGTTGGGGTCTTTGCTCAGGGCGGACTGGGTGCTCAGGTAGTGGTTGTCGGGCAGCAGCACGGGGC
CGTCGCCGATGGGGGTGTTCTGCTGGTAGTGGTCGGCGAGCTGCACGCTGCCGTCCTCGATGTTGTGGCG
GATCTTGAAGTTCGCCTTGATGCCGTTCTTCTGCTTGTCGGCCAT
